Addgene plasmid #133149: pOPS0508
Purpose: Reporter plasmid with a 12-nucleotide specific "barcode" sequence. This plasmid is not available as an individual bacterial stab, but can be requested as part of the Plasmid-ID Kit (Kit #1000000168 ).
Depositing lab: Philip Poole. Depositing organization: University of Oxford. Publication: Optimizing Rhizobium-legume symbioses by simultaneous measurement of rhizobial competitiveness and N2 fixation in nodules. Mendoza-Suarez MA, Geddes BA, Sanchez-Canizares C, Ramirez-Gonzalez RH, Kirchhelle C, Jorrin B, Poole PS. Proc Natl Acad Sci U S A. 2020 May 5;117(18):9822-9831. doi: 10.1073/pnas.1921225117. Epub 2020 Apr 21. PubMed 32317381.
Backbone
  Vector backbone: pOGG026 (Addgene ID 113992)
  Vector type: Bacterial Expression
Growth in bacteria
  Bacterial resistance: Kanamycin, 50 μg/mL
  Growth temperature: 37°C
  Growth strain: ST18 (S17 delta pir delta hemA)
  Copy number: Low Copy
Gene/Insert
  Gene/Insert name: PU module (PsNifH from pOGG043), SC module (sfGFP from pOGG037), and T module (TAACGTGTGTGC and universal primer binding site)
  Species: Synthetic
  Mutation: Domesticated for Golden Gate cloning
  Cloning method: Unknown
Terms and licenses: Academic/Nonprofit Terms; Industry Terms: Not Available to Industry
Depositor comments: The only difference is the sequence: TAACGTGTGTGC . Please note that this plasmid may require a unique bacterial strain, so make sure to confirm that you can also obtain the appropriate growth strain. Please contact us or contact our distributors if you have any questions. This plasmid is not available as an individual bacterial stab, but can be requested as part of the Plasmid-ID Kit (Kit #1000000168 ).
How to cite: pOPS0508 was a gift from Philip Poole (Addgene plasmid # 133149)
