[The description below was written by a language model from this plasmid's Addgene catalogue record and pLannotate feature annotations shown in this document.]
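Description:
pOPS0508 is a low-copy, broad-host-range bacterial reporter plasmid of about 7 kb, assembled by Golden Gate cloning in the pOGG026 backbone and distributed only as a member of a Plasmid-ID kit. The feature table shows an RK2/IncP-type replicon: oriV with its activating replication protein gene trfA, an IncP oriT that allows the plasmid to be mobilised by conjugation from a donor strain carrying transfer functions, and the par region (parA, parB and the parDE toxin–antitoxin pair), which promotes stable inheritance through partitioning and post-segregational killing of plasmid-free cells. Selection is by kanamycin through the aphA1 (nptI) gene. Short annotated fragments of a Tn5 transposase gene, a CloDF13 origin and lacZα appear to be non-functional backbone remnants. The lambda t0 and rrnB T1 terminators lie near the cloning region, where they would insulate it from surrounding transcription.

The payload consists of three modules, domesticated for Golden Gate assembly. The promoter module is PsNifH, a nifH promoter taken from pOGG043. It is not annotated in the feature table, but presumably occupies the unannotated stretch just upstream of the reporter. The coding module is superfolder GFP. The terminator module carries a plasmid-specific 12-nucleotide barcode together with a universal primer binding site. According to the depositor, this barcode is the only difference between members of the series.

The associated publication concerns simultaneous measurement of rhizobial competitiveness and nitrogen fixation in legume nodules. This fits a design in which the barcode identifies each tagged strain by amplification and sequencing from the shared primer site. Meanwhile, nifH-driven sfGFP fluorescence would report expression of nitrogen-fixation genes within nodules.
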