Features (pLannotate 1.2.2; 14 found; start..end, strand, type, name):
      9..103     +  terminator     lambda t0 terminator: transcription terminator from phage lambda
    213..1025    +  CDS            aphA1: KKA1_ECOLX - Also known as nptI. Protein inferred from homology: Swiss-Prot protein existence level 3. Resistance to kanamycin and structurally-related aminoglycosides, including amikacin. From Escherichia coli.
   1179..1287    +  oriT           oriT: incP origin of transfer
   1348..2496    -  CDS            trfA: trans-acting replication protein that binds to and activates oriV
   2548..2829    -  CDS            tnpA (fragment): TN5P_ECOLX - Also known as tnp. Experimental evidence at protein level: Swiss-Prot protein existence level 1. Mediates transposition of transposon Tn5 by a 'cut and paste' mechanism. First, the monomeric transposase binds the 19 bp inverted DNA repeats flanking the transposon. Then, dimerization of the DNA- bound transposase creates a synaptic DNA complex. After nicking of the first DNA strand, excision of the transposon proceeds through a series of intermediates. The transposase then mediates the insertion of the transposon at a new site by strand transfer. The activity of the wild- type tran
   2889..3420    -  rep_origin     oriV: incP origin of replication
   3476..3511    -  rep_origin     CloDF13 ori (fragment): Plasmids containing the CloDF13 (CDF) origin of replication can be propagated in E. coli cells that contain additional plasmids with compatible origins.
   3635..3943    -  CDS            parE: PARE_ECOLX - Experimental evidence at protein level: Swiss-Prot protein existence level 1. Toxin component of a type II toxin-antitoxin (TA) system involved in plasmid partition. Acts by inhibiting DNA gyrase, converting supercoiled plasmid DNA into a singly cleaved linear form in an ATP-dependent fashion. To do so it probably interacts with one of the gyrase subunits. Gyrase inhibition is prevented by antitoxin ParD, and is reversed in vitro by incubation with ParD. In cells that have lost the plasmid filamentation and growth inhibition occur; this is suppressed when ParD is supplied in trans
   3943..4191    -  CDS            parD: PARD_ECOLX - Experimental evidence at protein level: Swiss-Prot protein existence level 1. Antitoxin component of a type II toxin-antitoxin (TA) system involved in plasmid partition. Inhibits the anti-DNA gyrase activity of toxin ParE; reverses and restores gyrase catalytic activity in vitro. The parDE operon alone is capable of stabilizing an RK2-derived minireplicon under defined growth conditions in several different Gram- negative bacteria. It does so by the post-segregational killing (PSK) of plasmid-free cells, also referred to as a plasmid addiction system. Binds its own promoter, autor
   4320..5162    +  CDS            parB: PARB4_ECOLX - Protein predicted: Swiss-Prot protein existence level 4. Involved in plasmid partition. From Escherichia coli.
   5126..5782    +  CDS            parA: PARA4_ECOLX - Protein inferred from homology: Swiss-Prot protein existence level 3. Involved in plasmid partition. From Escherichia coli.
   5942..6028    -  terminator     rrnB T1 terminator: Escherichia coli rrnB; transcription terminator T1 from the E. coli rrnB gene
   6275..6988    +  CDS            superfolder GFP: GFP variant that folds robustly even when fused to poorly folded proteins (Pédelacq et al., 2006)
   7008..7030    +  CDS            lacZα (fragment): LacZα fragment of β-galactosidase; lacZ fragment
>Addgene plasmid #133149 | pOPS0508 | addgene full sequence | sequence record 274708 | Addgene NGS Result
CGCTCTTGGACTCCTGTTGATAGATCCAGTAATGACCTCAGAACTCCATCTGGATTTGTTCAGAACGCTC
GGTTGCCGCCGGGCGTTTTTTATTGGTGAGAATCCAGGCAATTGTGTCTCAAAATCTCTGATGTTACATT
GCACAAGATAAAAATATATCATCATGAACAATAAAACTGTCTGCTTACATAAACAGTAATACAAGGGGTG
TTATGAGCCATATTCAGCGTGAAACGAGCTGTAGCCGTCCGCGTCTGAACAGCAACATGGATGCGGATCT
GTATGGCTATAAATGGGCGCGTGATAACGTGGGTCAGAGCGGCGCGACCATTTATCGTCTGTATGGCAAA
CCGGATGCGCCGGAACTGTTTCTGAAACATGGCAAAGGCAGCGTGGCGAACGATGTGACCGATGAAATGG
TGCGTCTGAACTGGCTGACCGAATTTATGCCGCTGCCGACCATTAAACATTTTATTCGCACCCCGGATGA
TGCGTGGCTGCTGACCACCGCGATTCCGGGCAAAACCGCGTTTCAGGTGCTGGAAGAATATCCGGATAGC
GGCGAAAACATTGTGGATGCGCTGGCCGTGTTTCTGCGTCGTCTGCATAGCATTCCGGTGTGCAACTGCC
CGTTTAACAGCGATCGTGTGTTTCGTCTGGCCCAGGCGCAGAGCCGTATGAACAACGGCCTGGTGGATGC
GAGCGATTTTGATGATGAACGTAACGGCTGGCCGGTGGAACAGGTGTGGAAAGAAATGCATAAACTGCTG
CCGTTTAGCCCGGATAGCGTGGTGACCCACGGCGATTTTAGCCTGGATAACCTGATTTTCGATGAAGGCA
AACTGATTGGCTGCATTGATGTGGGCCGTGTGGGCATTGCGGATCGTTATCAGGATCTGGCCATTCTGTG
GAACTGCCTGGGCGAATTTAGCCCGAGCCTGCAAAAACGTCTGTTTCAGAAATATGGCATTGATAATCCG
GATATGAACAAACTGCAATTTCATCTGATGCTGGATGAATTTTTCTAATAATTAATTGAACTACTTTTCC
GCTGCATAACCCTGCTTCGGGGTCATTATAGCGATTTTTTCGGTATATCCATCCTTTTTCGCACGATATA
CAGGATTTTGCCAAAGGGTTCGTGTAGACTTTCCTTGGTGTATCCAACGGCGTCAGCCGGGCAGGATAGG
TGAAGTAGGCCCACCCGCGAGCGGGTGTTCCTTCTTCACTGTCCCTTATTCGCACCTGGCGGTGCTCAAC
GGGAATCCTGCTCTGCGAGGCTGGCCGTAGGCCGGCCGCGATGCAGGTGGCTGCTGAACCCCCAGCCGGA
ACTGACCCCACAAGGCCCTAGCGTTTGCAATGCACCAGGTCATCATTGACCCAGGCGTGTTCCACCAGGC
CGCTGCCTCGCAACTCTTCGCAGGCTTCGCCGACCTGCTCGCGCCACTTCTTCACGCGGGTGGAATCCGA
TCCGCACATGAGGCGGAAGGTTTCCAGCTTGAGCGGGTACGGCTCCCGGTGCGAGCTGAAATAGTCGAAC
ATCCGTCGGGCCGTCGGCGACAGCTTGCGGTACTTCTCCCATATGAATTTCGTGTAGTGGTCGCCAGCAA
ACAGCACGACGATTTCCTCGTCGATCAGGACCTGGCAACGGGACGTTTTCTTGCCACGGTCCAGGACGCG
GAAGCGGTGCAGCAGCGACACCGATTCCAGGTGCCCAACGCGGTCGGACGTGAAGCCCATCGCCGTCGCC
TGTAGGCGCGACAGGCATTCCTCGGCCTTCGTGTAATACCGGCCATTGATCGACCAGCCCAGGTCCTGGC
AAAGCTCGTAGAACGTGAAGGTGATCGGCTCGCCGATAGGGGTGCGCTTCGCGTACTCCAACACCTGCTG
CCACACCAGTTCGTCATCGTCGGCCCGCAGCTCGACGCCGGTGTAGGTGATCTTCACGTCCTTGTTGACG
TGGAAAATGACCTTGTTTTGCAGCGCCTCGCGCGGGATTTTCTTGTTGCGCGTGGTGAACAGGGCAGAGC
GGGCCGTGTCGTTTGGCATCGCTCGCATCGTGTCCGGCCACGGCGCAATATCGAACAAGGAAAGCTGCAT
TTCCTTGATCTGCTGCTTCGTGTGTTTCAGCAACGCGGCCTGCTTGGCTTCGCTGACCTGTTTTGCCAGG
TCCTCGCCGGCGGTTTTTCGCTTCTTGGTCGTCATAGTTCCTCGCGTGTCGATGGTCATCGACTTCGCCA
AACCTGCCGCCTCCTGTTCGAGCCGACGCGAACGCTCCACGGCGGCCGATGGCGCGGGCAGGGCAGGGGG
AGCCAGTTGCACGCTGTCGCGCTCGATCTTGGCCGTAGCTTGCTGGACTATCGAGCCGACGGACTGGAAG
GTTTCGCGGGGCGCACGCATGACGGTGCGGCTTGCGATGGTTTCGGCATCCTCGGCGGAAAACCCCGCGT
CGATCAGTTCTTGCCTGTATGCCTTCCGGTCAAACGTCCGATTCATTCACCCTCCTTGCGGGATTGCCCC
GGAATTAATTCCCCGGATCGATCCGTCGATCTTGATCCCCTGCGCCATCAGATCCTTGGCGGCAAGAAAG
CCATCCAGTTTACTTTGCAGGGCTTCCCAACCTTACCAGAGGGCGCCCCAGCTGGCAATTCCGGTTCGCT
TGCTGTCCATAAAACCGCCCAGTCTAGCTATCGCCATGTAAGCCCACTGCAAGCTACCTGCTTTCTCTTT
GCGCTTGCGTTTTCCCTTGTCCAGATAGCCCAGTAGCTGACATTCATCCGGGGTCAGCACCGTTTCTGCG
GACTGGCTTTCTACGTGGCTGCCATTTTTGGGGTGAGGCCGTTCGCGGCCGAGGGGCGCAGCCCCTGGGG
GGATGGGAGGCCCGCGTTAGCGGGCCGGGAGGGTTCGAGAAGGGGGGGCACCCCCCTTCGGCGTGCGCGG
TCACGCGCACAGGGCGCAGCCCTGGTTAAAAACAAGGTTTATAAATATTGGTTTAAAAGCAGGTTAAAAG
ACAGGTTAGCGGTGGCCGAAAAACGGGCGGAAACCCTTGCAAATGCTGGATTTTCTGCCTGTGGACAGCC
CCTCAAATGTCAATAGGTGCGCCCCTCATCTGTCAGCACTCTGCCCCTCAAGTGTCAAGGATCGCGCCCC
TCATCTGTCAGTAGTCGCGCCCCTCAAGTGTCAATACCGCAGGGCACTTATCCCCAGGCTTGTCCACATC
ATCTGTGGGAAACTCGCGTAAAATCAGGCGTTTTCGCCGATTTGCGAGGCTGGCCAGCTCCACGTCGCCG
GCCGAAATCGAGCCTGCCCCTCATCTGTCAACGCCGCGCCGGGTGAGTCGGCCCCTCAAGTGTCAACGTC
CGCCCCTCATCTGTCAGTGAGGGCCAAGTTTTCCGCGAGGTATCCACAACGCCGGCGGCCCTACATGGCT
CTGCTGTAGTGAGTGGGTTGCGCTCCGGCAGCGGTCCTGATCCCCCGCAGAAAAAAAGGATCTCAAGAAG
ATCCTTTGATCTTTTCTACATTACTGCATGAGCTTGTGGAAGTGTGCTGAGCATAAATGATTCTCCTAGC
TGTTCTTTGGGTAAGTACGCCATCAGGACGTTGTGAGTGGCGCGATTTTTAGCGGCTGAAATCAGCCCTT
GAGCCTGTCGGCAAGTCGCGTCATGAGGTCCATGCGCTCATGCAGGATCGCCACGACCAACGCGGGTTCG
CCCGCACGCGGCAGGCAAAAAACGTAGTGGTGTTCGCAGCGGGCCATCCGCAGCGCGGGAAAGAGTTCGC
TCATGTCCTTAAACGGGCCTTCGCCGGCGGCAAGCCTGGCTATGCCCTGTTCCAGCTTAGCGATATAGCG
GCGCACCTGCGCCGCGCCCCACTCCCGGCGCGTGTAGCGGATGATGCCGCGTAGATCGGCTTCGGCCTCA
GCCGTGAGGATGTAGGCCGTCAAGCGCGATCCCCGCTGAGTTCTTCATCAAGAATTTCGCCGACGCTCTT
GGTGGACACCTTGCCGGCAAGCCCATCGTTGATGCGGTTCCCCAGCATGGTTTTCAGTTCCTGCCATGCC
TGATCGGCATCAGCGTCACCGGGGAACAGACGTTCGAGGGCGTATTGCTTAATGGTCTTGCCCTGCAAGG
CGGCCAGGGCTTTCAGGCTCTGGTGCTGCTGGTCCGTCATGTCGATTGTCAGGCGGCTCATTGGATAACC
TCCATAAAATACACGTAACCACATTAGCACATATGTGGGCGTGAGGCTACAGCGCGAGGCGCATTAAGGT
CGGGAAAATGCGCTAGGCGCATTTAAATTGCGTATTGCTGTAATGCGCCATGCCGGCTAGACTAGGCCCA
AATGGGTATACCCAATTTGACCAAGGGGGACGCGATGAGGGCGGCCAAGCACTACCGACAACTTCTATCC
ATCGACTTCAACATCGAGGCGCTGGCCTTCGTGCCTGGACCCGACGGCACACGCGGCCGGCGCATCCACG
TCCTGGGGCGCGAGGTCCGCGACCGGCCCGGCCTGGTCGAGTACCTTTCGCCGGCGTTCGGCTCGCGGGT
GGCGCTGGACGGCTACTGCAAGGCCAATTTCGATGCAGTGCTGCACCTGGCGTACCCCGATCATCAGCAA
TGGGGCCACGCATGAAGCGCCGAAGCTACGCCATGCTGCGCGCCGCTGCCGCGCTGGCCGTCCTGGTCGT
TGCCTCGCCGGCATGGGCCGAGCTGCGCGGCGAGGTCGTGCGCATCATCGACGGCGACACCATCGACGTG
CTGGTAGACAAGCAGCCGGTGCGCGTGCGCCTGGTGGACATTGACGCGCCGGAAAAGCGGCAAGCCTTCG
GCGAACGTGCGCGCCAGGCGCTGGCCGGCATGGTGTTCCGCCGGCACGTCCTGGTCGACGAGAAGGACAC
CGACCGTTACGGCCGCACGCTGGGCACCGTCTGGGTCAACATGGAGCTGGCCAGCCGGCCGCCGCAGCCG
CGCAACGTCAACGCCGCGATGGTTCACCAGGGCATGGCGTGGGCCTATCGCTTCCACGGCCGCGCGGCCG
ACCCTGAAATGCTGCGGCTCGAACAGGAGGCGCGAGGCAAGCGCGTCGGCCTCTGGTCCGATCCGCACGC
CGTCGAGCCGTGGAAATGGCGACGCGAGAGCAACAACCGGAGGGACGAAGGTTGAAGGTCGCCCGCATCT
ACCTGCGCGCCAGTACGGACGAGCAGAATCTTGAACGCCAGGAGAGCCTTGTAGCGGCCACGCGGGCCGC
CGGGTACTACGTCGCCGGCATCTACCGCGAGAAGGCGTCCGGCGCACGCGCCGACCGGCCCGAGCTGCTG
CGCATGATCGCGGACCTGCAACCTGGTGAAGTCGTCGTTGCGGAGAAGATCGACCGCATCAGCCGCTTGC
CGTTGGCCGAGGCCGAGCGCCTGGTTGCGTCGATCCGGGCCAAAGGGGCCAAGCTGGCCGTGCCTGGCGT
GGTGGACCTGTCGGAGCTGGCCGCCGAGGCGAACGGAGTGGCGAAAATCGTTCTGGAATCCGTCCAGGAC
ATGCTTTTGAAGCTCGCCTTGCAGATGGCCCGCGACGACTACGAGGATCGGCGCGAGCGTCAACGTCAGG
GTGTCCAGTTGGCGAAGGCCGCCGGCCGCTACACCGGCCGCAAACGTGACGCCGGCATGCACGACCGCAT
CATCACGCTTCGCTCCGGCGGATCGAGCATTGCCAAGACGGCCAAGCTGGTCGGATGCAGCCCGAGCCAG
GTCAAACGAGTGTGGGCGGCCTGGAACGCGCAGCAGCAAAAATAAAGCCGGGCAGTGCCCGGCTTTTCTC
ACCTTTTCGCGTCCCGCAGGGCCGCTGCGAGCGCCCTACCTAGATCCTCGCTTTCCCCCTCGGTGTAGTC
CGGCCAGGGCACGAAGGGCGCGGATGCGAACCTGTTGAGCAGGTCAGATCTAGGGCGGCGGATTTGTCCT
ACTCAGGAGAGCGTTCACCGACAAACAACAGATAAAACGAAAGGCCCAGTCTTTCGACTGAGCCTTTCGT
TTTATTTGATGCCTGCCGAATTCGGATCCGGAGCTCGACACGACATTGTCGTCACCTTTGTCGGGTCCGC
GACAAGCTTTTTGTTCCTCGATCCCGTATGTTTTCGCCTAAATATCTGAAACAGCAGCAAATTATTTTTC
GTTAGCTCAATCGGCCCACTTGGCACGAGTCTTGAAATTTATTGCGAGGCGGCGGAGCTGCCGGCCGCAT
CCGTGCGGCATAACCACGGTTGTGAACAAATGAAGGAAGGCCAAATGCGTAAAGGCGAAGAGCTGTTCAC
TGGTGTCGTCCCTATTCTGGTGGAACTGGATGGTGATGTCAACGGTCATAAGTTTTCCGTGCGTGGCGAG
GGTGAAGGTGACGCAACTAATGGTAAACTGACGCTGAAGTTCATCTGTACTACTGGTAAACTGCCGGTAC
CTTGGCCGACTCTGGTAACGACGCTGACTTATGGTGTTCAGTGCTTTGCTCGTTATCCGGACCATATGAA
GCAGCATGACTTCTTCAAGTCCGCCATGCCGGAAGGCTATGTGCAGGAACGCACGATTTCCTTTAAGGAT
GACGGCACGTACAAAACGCGTGCGGAAGTGAAATTTGAAGGCGATACCCTGGTAAACCGCATTGAGCTGA
AAGGCATTGACTTTAAAGAAGATGGCAATATCCTGGGCCATAAGCTGGAATACAATTTTAACAGCCACAA
TGTTTACATCACCGCCGATAAACAAAAAAATGGCATTAAAGCGAATTTTAAAATTCGCCACAACGTTGAG
GATGGCAGCGTGCAGCTGGCTGATCACTACCAGCAAAACACTCCAATCGGTGATGGTCCTGTTCTGCTGC
CAGACAATCACTATCTGAGCACGCAAAGCGTTCTGTCTAAAGATCCGAACGAGAAACGCGATCATATGGT
TCTGCTGGAGTTCGTAACCGCAGCGGGCATCACGCATGGTATGGATGAACTGTACAAATGAGCTTTAACG
TGTGTGCCGTTTTACAACGTCGTGACTGGG
